Addgene plasmid #247717: hSyn-PreSynBar-hSyn-PreRNA barcode landing pad
Purpose: The set of SynBar constructs used in the optimized connectome-seq experiments
Depositing lab: Boxuan Zhao. Depositing organization: University of Illinois at Urbana-Champaign. Publication: Connectome-seq: High-throughput Mapping of Neuronal Connectivity at Single-Synapse Resolution via Barcode Sequencing. Chen D, Isakova A, Wan ZJ, Wagner MJ, Wu Y, Zhao BS. bioRxiv [Preprint]. 2025 May 26:2025.02.13.638129. doi: 10.1101/2025.02.13.638129. PubMed 41030982.
Backbone
  Vector backbone: pAAV
  Vector type: AAV
Growth in bacteria
  Bacterial resistance: Ampicillin, 100 μg/mL
  Growth temperature: 30°C
  Growth strain: NEB Stable
  Copy number: Low Copy
Gene/Insert
  Gene/Insert name: PreSynBar and PreRNA
  Species: M. musculus (mouse)
Terms and licenses: Academic/Nonprofit Terms; Industry Terms: Not Available to Industry
Depositor comments: Please visit https://doi.org/10.1101/2025.02.13.638129 for bioRxiv preprint.
How to cite: hSyn-PreSynBar-hSyn-PreRNA barcode landing pad was a gift from Boxuan Zhao (Addgene plasmid # 247717 ; http://n2t.net/addgene:247717 ; RRID:Addgene_247717)
