[The description below was written by a language model from this plasmid's Addgene catalogue record and pLannotate feature annotations shown in this document.]
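Description:
hSyn-PreSynBar-hSyn-PreRNA barcode landing pad is a 7,463-nt AAV transfer plasmid on a pAAV backbone, built for neuronal expression of the presynaptic components of the connectome-seq barcoding system. The plasmid backbone carries a ColE1/pUC-type origin, an f1 origin and an ampicillin resistance cassette. The record lists it as low copy and propagated in a recombination-deficient stable strain, which is typical for ITR-containing plasmids. A complete AAV2 inverted terminal repeat is annotated downstream of the payload, whereas only short ITR fragments are detected at the upstream end. That may reflect incomplete sequencing or annotation of this repeat-rich region rather than its absence.

Between the ITRs lie two tandem expression units, each driven by the neuron-specific human synapsin I promoter. The first encodes PreSynBar, a fusion protein. Its annotated parts are a preprotrypsin secretory leader, a short epitope-tag fragment, a superfolder GFP segment and a fragment of the bacteriophage λ N protein. The unit ends with WPRE and a bGH polyadenylation signal. Substantial stretches of this reading frame are unannotated. The catalogue lists the insert as mouse-derived, but the record does not identify the synaptic protein portion. The second unit produces the PreRNA transcript, which contains two boxB hairpins followed by an SV40 poly(A) signal. Because the λN peptide binds boxB RNA, the design evidently lets the fusion protein bind this transcript. The "landing pad" name suggests a site for inserting barcode sequences, but the record does not mark its position. The stated use is as part of the SynBar construct set for optimized connectome-seq experiments, which map neuronal connectivity by barcode sequencing.
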