Features (pLannotate 1.2.2; 24 found; start..end, strand, type, name):
     12..39      +  repeat_region  AAV2 ITR (fragment): inverted terminal repeat of adeno-associated virus serotype 2 inverted
     68..95      +  repeat_region  AAV2 ITR (fragment): inverted terminal repeat of adeno-associated virus serotype 2 inverted
    181..628     +  promoter       hSyn promoter: human synapsin I promoter; confers neuron-specific expression (Kügler et al., 2003)
    648..692     +  CDS            preprotrypsin leader: leader sequence from mouse preprotrypsin
    696..721     +  misc_feature   12Pktag (fragment)
   1260..1901    +  CDS            Superfolder GFP (fragment): Superfolder GFP is a basic (constitutively fluorescent) green fluorescent protein published in 2005, derived from Aequorea victoria. It is reported to be a very rapidly-maturing weak dimer.
   2586..2651    +  CDS            N (fragment): REGN_LAMBD - Experimental evidence at protein level: Swiss-Prot protein existence level 1. Plays a role as a transcriptional antitermination factor that allows the virus to initiate its lytic phase. Activates expression of the delayed viral early genes by modifying host RNA polymerase (RNAP) into a form that is resistant to termination signals. This antitermination function requires the host NusA protein which serves to stabilize the interaction between antitermination protein N and host RNA polymerase. From Escherichia phage lambda (Bacteriophage lambda).
   2871..2890    +  misc_feature   MCS (fragment): pBluescript multiple cloning site
   2890..3478    +  misc_feature   WPRE: woodchuck hepatitis virus posttranscriptional regulatory element
   3526..3733    +  polyA_signal   bGH poly(A) signal: bovine growth hormone polyadenylation signal
   3764..4211    +  promoter       hSyn promoter: human synapsin I promoter; confers neuron-specific expression (Kügler et al., 2003)
   4432..4458    +  polyA_signal   β-globin poly(A) (fragment): human β-globin polyadenylation signal
   4459..4481    +  polyA_signal   β-globin poly(A) (fragment): human β-globin polyadenylation signal
   4479..4497    +  protein_bind   boxB: λ N peptide binding site consisting of an RNA hairpin within the N-utliization (nut) site of the λ bacteriophage transcript (Tan and Frankel, 1995) λN peptide
   4503..4521    +  protein_bind   boxB: λ N peptide binding site consisting of an RNA hairpin within the N-utliization (nut) site of the λ bacteriophage transcript (Tan and Frankel, 1995) λN peptide
   4565..4686    +  polyA_signal   SV40 poly(A) signal: SV40 polyadenylation signal
   4726..4866    +  repeat_region  AAV2 ITR: inverted terminal repeat of adeno-associated virus serotype 2 inverted
   4871..4922    -  misc_feature   bom (fragment): basis of mobility region from pBR322
   4941..5396    +  rep_origin     f1 ori (sequence partly withheld): f1 bacteriophage origin of replication; arrow indicates direction of (+) strand synthesis
   5397..5446    -  misc_feature   bom (fragment): basis of mobility region from pBR322
   5548..5583    -  CDS            rop (fragment): Rop protein, which maintains plasmids at low copy number; rop
   5678..5782    +  promoter       AmpR promoter: bla
   5783..6643    +  CDS            AmpR: β-lactamase; bla; confers resistance to ampicillin, carbenicillin, and related antibiotics
   6814..7402    +  rep_origin     ori: high-copy-number ColE1/pMB1/pBR322/pUC origin of replication
>Addgene plasmid #247717 | hSyn-PreSynBar-hSyn-PreRNA barcode landing pad | addgene full sequence | sequence record 494692 | Addgene NGS Result
CCTGCAGGCAGCTGCGCGCTCGCTCGCTCACTGAGGCCGCCCGGGCGTCGGGCGACCTTTGGTCGCCCGG
CCTCAGTGAGCGAGCGAGCGCGCAGAGAGGGAGTGGCCAACTCCATCACTAGGGGTTCCTGCGGCCGCAC
GCGTTGTACAGTGTCTAGACTGCAGAGGGCCCTGCGTATGAGTGCAAGTGGGTTTTAGGACCAGGATGAG
GCGGGGTGGGGGTGCCTACCTGACGACCGACCCCGACCCACTGGACAAGCACCCAACCCCCATTCCCCAA
ATTGCGCATCCCCTATCAGAGAGGGGGAGGGGAAACAGGATGCGGCGAGGCGCGTGCGCACTGCCAGCTT
CAGCACCGCGGACAGTGCCTTCGCCCCCGCCTGGCGGCGCGCGCCACCGCCGCCTCAGCACTGAAGGCGC
GCTGACGTCACTCGCCGGTCCCCCGCAAACTCCCCTTCCCGGCCACCTTGGTCGCGTCCGCGCCGCCGCC
GGCCCAGCCGGACCGCACCACGCGAGGCGCGAGATAGGGGGGCACGGGCGCGACCATCTGCGCTGCGGCG
CCGGCGACTCAGCGCTGCCTCAGTCTGCGGTGGGCAGCGGAGGAGTCGTGTCGTGCCTGAGAGCGCAGTC
GAGAAGGATCCGCCACCATGTCTGCACTTCTGATCCTAGCTCTTGTTGGAGCTGCAGTTGCTGGCAAGCC
GATCCCTAACCCTCTGCTGGGCCTGGACAGCACTCTTGCGGCCGCGGCATCCAGTTTGGGAGCGCACCAC
ATCCACCATTTCCATGGCAGCAGCAAGCATCATTCAGTGCCTATTGCAATCTACAGGTCACCAGCATCCT
TGCGAGGCGGACACGCTGGGACGACGTATATCTTTAGCAAAGGTGGTGGACAAATTACATATAAGTGGCC
TCCTAATGACCGACCCAGTACACGAGCAGACAGGCTGGCCATCGGGTTTAGCACTGTTCAGAAGGAAGCA
GTGTTGGTGCGTGTGGACAGTTCCTCGGGCCTGGGTGACTACCTTGAGCTGCACATACACCAAGGAAAAA
TTGGAGTTAAATTTAATGTTGGGACAGATGACATCGCCATTGAGGAGTCCAATGCAATCATTAATGATGG
AAAATACCATGTAGTGCGTTTCACGAGGAGTGGTGGCAATGCCACGTTACAGGTGGACAGCTGGCCAGTC
ATCGAACGATACCCTGCATCCGGAGGAGGTTCAGGTGGAGGTTCAGGAGGAGGAATGGGTGGAACAAGCA
TGAGCAAAGGTGAGGAACTGTTCACCGGCGTCGTACCTATTCTTGTGGAGCTGGACGGGGACGTCAATGG
ACACAAATTCTCAGTTCGCGGCGAGGGCGAGGGGGATGCTACCATCGGTAAGCTGACCCTCAAATTCATC
TGCACTACGGGCAAGCTGCCGGTTCCCTGGCCTACTCTGGTCACTACACTGACTTACGGGGTCCAATGCT
TCTCCAGATATCCCGACCACATGAAGCGGCACGACTTCTTTAAAAGCGCCATGCCGGAGGGGTACGTGCA
GGAACGAACCATTTCCTTCAAAGATGATGGTAAGTATAAGACCAGAGCTGTCGTCAAGTTTGAGGGCGAC
ACCCTCGTGAACCGCATCGAACTTAAGGGAACCGATTTTAAGGAAGACGGTAACATCCTGGGCCACAAGC
TGGAGTACAATTTCAACTCACATAATGTGTACATTACGGCAGACAAGCAGAAAAACGGGATCAAAGCCAA
TTTTACAGTACGGCACAATGTCGAGGACGGCAGCGTCCAGCTGGCAGATCATTACCAGCAAAACACGCCT
ATCGGAGATGGGCCGGTGCTGCTTCCAGATAACCATTACCTTTCCACACAGACCGTGCTGAGCAAGGACC
CTAACGAGAAGGGTGGAGGTTCTGGAGGTGGTTCTGGAGGTTCCGGAGGGCGTCAGCTCACAATCTTCAA
TAGCCAAGCAACCATAATAATTGGCGGGAAAGAGCAGGGCCAGCCCTTCCAGGGCCAGCTCTCTGGGCTT
TACTACAATGGCTTGAAAGTTCTGAATATGGCGGCAGAGAACGATGCCAACATCGCCATAGTGGGAAATG
TGAGGCTGGTCGGTGAAGTGCCTTCCTCTATGACAACTGAGTCGACAGCCACTGCCATGCAGTCCGAGAT
GTCCACCTCAATCATGGAGACAACCACAACCCTGGCTACCAGCACAGCTCGACGAGGAAAGCCCCCCACA
AAGGAGCCTATCAGCCAGACCACGGATGATATCCTTGTGGCCTCGGCAGAGTGTCCCAGCGACGATGAGG
ACATTGACCCCTGTGAGCCGAGCTCAGGTGGGTTAGCCAACCCCACCCGAGTGGGCGGACGCGAACCATA
CCCAGGCTCGGCAGAGGTGATCCGGGAGTCTAGCAGTACCACTGGCATGGTGGTGGGGATTGTCGCAGCA
GCAGCTCTGTGCATCCTCATCCTCCTCTATGCCATGTACAAGTACAGGAACCGGGATGAAGGTTCAAGCG
CTCCACCGCTCGACGGAGCCGGAGCTGGCGCTGGAGCTGGAGCCGGAGCTGGCGGGCTAGCCACCATGGA
CGCACAAACACGACGACGTGAGCGTCGCGCTGAGAAACAAGCTCAATGGAAAGCTGCAAACCTCGAGCCA
CCGCTCGACGGAGCCGGAGCTGGCGCTGGAGCTGGAGCCGGAGCTGGCGGTCTAGCCACCCCACCGAGCG
CTTATCACGTGGATGAGAGTCGAAACTACATCAGTAACTCAGCACAGTCCAATGGGGCTGTGGTCAAGGA
GAAGCAGCCCAGCAGTGCGAAAAGCGCCAACAAAAACAAGAAGAACAAGGATAAGGAGTATTATGTCTGA
CGATATCAAGCTTATCGATAATCAACCTCTGGATTACAAAATTTGTGAAAGATTGACTGGTATTCTTAAC
TATGTTGCTCCTTTTACGCTATGTGGATACGCTGCTTTAATGCCTTTGTATCATGCTATTGCTTCCCGTA
TGGCTTTCATTTTCTCCTCCTTGTATAAATCCTGGTTGCTGTCTCTTTATGAGGAGTTGTGGCCCGTTGT
CAGGCAACGTGGCGTGGTGTGCACTGTGTTTGCTGACGCAACCCCCACTGGTTGGGGCATTGCCACCACC
TGTCAGCTCCTTTCCGGGACTTTCGCTTTCCCCCTCCCTATTGCCACGGCGGAACTCATCGCCGCCTGCC
TTGCCCGCTGCTGGACAGGGGCTCGGCTGTTGGGCACTGACAATTCCGTGGTGTTGTCGGGGAAATCATC
GTCCTTTCCTTGGCTGCTCGCCTATGTTGCCACCTGGATTCTGCGCGGGACGTCCTTCTGCTACGTCCCT
TCGGCCCTCAATCCAGCGGACCTTCCTTCCCGCGGCCTGCTGCCGGCTCTGCGGCCTCTTCCGCGTCTTC
GCCTTCGCCCTCAGACGAGTCGGATCTCCCTTTGGGCCGCCTCCCCGCATCGATACCGAGCGCTGCTCGA
GCTAGAGCTCGCTGATCAGCCTCGACTGTGCCTTCTAGTTGCCAGCCATCTGTTGTTTGCCCCTCCCCCG
TGCCTTCCTTGACCCTGGAAGGTGCCACTCCCACTGTCCTTTCCTAATAAAATGAGGAAATTGCATCGCA
TTGTCTGAGTAGGTGTCATTCTATTCTGGGGGGTGGGGTGGGGCAGGACAGCAAGGGGGAGGATTGGGAA
GACAATAGCAGGCATGCTGGGGAGTGTCTAGACTGCAGAGGGCCCTGCGTATGAGTGCAAGTGGGTTTTA
GGACCAGGATGAGGCGGGGTGGGGGTGCCTACCTGACGACCGACCCCGACCCACTGGACAAGCACCCAAC
CCCCATTCCCCAAATTGCGTATCCCCTATCAGAGAGGGGGAGGGGAAACAGGATGCGGCGAGGCGCGTGC
GCACTGCCAGCTTCAGCACCGCGGACAGTGCCTTCGCCCCCGCCTGGCGGCGCGCGCCACCGCCGCCTCA
GCACTGAAGGCGCGCTGACGTCACTCGCCGGTCCCCCGCAAACTCCCCTTCCCGGCCACCTTGGTCGCGT
CCGCGCCGCCGCCGGCCCAGCCGGACCGCACCACGCGAGGCGCGAGATAGGGGGGCACGGGCGCGACCAT
CTGCGCTGCGGCGCCGGCGACTCAGCGCTGCCTCAGTCTGCGGTGGGCAGCGGAGGAGTCGTGTCGTGCC
TGAGAGCGCAGCAATTGGAGACCGGAGAAGCCCTTTGCCATCGCCAAGGAGTAGGGCACAGGGACATCTT
TCTTTGAGTGACCGTCTGTGCAGGCCCTGTAGTCCGCCACAGGGCTCTGAGCTGCACTGGCCCCGGTGCT
GGCATCTGGTGGAGCGGACCCACTCCCCTCACATTCCACAGGCCCATGGACTCACTTTGGTCTCATGCAT
CCTCTTTTTCCGGCTGGAACCTTCCCTAAGTCCAACTACTAAACTGGGCTAAGTCCAACTACTAAACTGG
GCCCTGAAGAAGGGCCCATATAGGGCCCTGAAGAAGGGCCCTATCGAGGATATTATCTCGAGGCTTTAAG
GCCGGTCCTAGCAAAACTTGTTTATTGCAGCTTATAATGGTTACAAATAAAGCAATAGCATCACAAATTT
CACAAATAAAGCATTTTTTTCACTGCATTCTAGTTGTGGTTTGTCCAAACTCATCAATGTATCTTACATG
CTGGGGAGGTAACCACGTGCGGACCGAGCGGCCGCAGGAACCCCTAGTGATGGAGTTGGCCACTCCCTCT
CTGCGCGCTCGCTCGCTCACTGAGGCCGGGCGACCAAAGGTCGCCCGACGCCCGGGCTTTGCCCGGGCGG
CCTCAGTGAGCGAGCGAGCGCGCAGCTGCCTGCAGGGGCGCCTGATGCGGTATTTTCTCCTTACGCATCT
GTGCGGTATTTCACACCGCATA
[95 nt withheld, positions 4923-5017]
T
[46 nt withheld, positions 5019-5064]
C
[141 nt withheld, positions 5066-5206]
CCTTTGACGTTGGAGTCCACGTTCTTT
[37 nt withheld, positions 5234-5270]
ACTCTATCTCGGGCTATTCTTTTGATTTATAAGGGATTTTGCCGATTTCGGTCTATTGGTTAAAAAATGA
GCTGATTTAACAAAAATTTAACGCGAATTTTAACAAAATATTAACGTTTACAATTTTATGGTGCACTCTC
AGTACAATCTGCTCTGATGCCGCATAGTTAAGCCAGCCCCGACACCCGCCAACACCCGCTGACGCGCCCT
GACGGGCTTGTCTGCTCCCGGCATCCGCTTACAGACAAGCTGTGACCGTCTCCGGGAGCTGCATGTGTCA
GAGGTTTTCACCGTCATCACCGAAACGCGCGAGACGAAAGGGCCTCGTGATACGCCTATTTTTATAGGTT
AATGTCATGATAATAATGGTTTCTTAGACGTCAGGTGGCACTTTTCGGGGAAATGTGCGCGGAACCCCTA
TTTGTTTATTTTTCTAAATACATTCAAATATGTATCCGCTCATGAGACAATAACCCTGATAAATGCTTCA
ATAATATTGAAAAAGGAAGAGTATGAGTATTCAACATTTCCGTGTCGCCCTTATTCCCTTTTTTGCGGCA
TTTTGCCTTCCTGTTTTTGCTCACCCAGAAACGCTGGTGAAAGTAAAAGATGCTGAAGATCAGTTGGGTG
CACGAGTGGGTTACATCGAACTGGATCTCAACAGCGGTAAGATCCTTGAGAGTTTTCGCCCCGAAGAACG
TTTTCCAATGATGAGCACTTTTAAAGTTCTGCTATGTGGCGCGGTATTATCCCGTATTGACGCCGGGCAA
GAGCAACTCGGTCGCCGCATACACTATTCTCAGAATGACTTGGTTGAGTACTCACCAGTCACAGAAAAGC
ATCTTACGGATGGCATGACAGTAAGAGAATTATGCAGTGCTGCCATAACCATGAGTGATAACACTGCGGC
CAACTTACTTCTGACAACGATCGGAGGACCGAAGGAGCTAACCGCTTTTTTGCACAACATGGGGGATCAT
GTAACTCGCCTTGATCGTTGGGAACCGGAGCTGAATGAAGCCATACCAAACGACGAGCGTGACACCACGA
TGCCTGTAGCAATGGCAACAACGTTGCGCAAACTATTAACTGGCGAACTACTTACTCTAGCTTCCCGGCA
ACAATTAATAGACTGGATGGAGGCGGATAAAGTTGCAGGACCACTTCTGCGCTCGGCCCTTCCGGCTGGC
TGGTTTATTGCTGATAAATCTGGAGCCGGTGAGCGTGGAAGCCGCGGTATCATTGCAGCACTGGGGCCAG
ATGGTAAGCCCTCCCGTATCGTAGTTATCTACACGACGGGGAGTCAGGCAACTATGGATGAACGAAATAG
ACAGATCGCTGAGATAGGTGCCTCACTGATTAAGCATTGGTAACTGTCAGACCAAGTTTACTCATATATA
CTTTAGATTGATTTAAAACTTCATTTTTAATTTAAAAGGATCTAGGTGAAGATCCTTTTTGATAATCTCA
TGACCAAAATCCCTTAACGTGAGTTTTCGTTCCACTGAGCGTCAGACCCCGTAGAAAAGATCAAAGGATC
TTCTTGAGATCCTTTTTTTCTGCGCGTAATCTGCTGCTTGCAAACAAAAAAACCACCGCTACCAGCGGTG
GTTTGTTTGCCGGATCAAGAGCTACCAACTCTTTTTCCGAAGGTAACTGGCTTCAGCAGAGCGCAGATAC
CAAATACTGTTCTTCTAGTGTAGCCGTAGTTAGGCCACCACTTCAAGAACTCTGTAGCACCGCCTACATA
CCTCGCTCTGCTAATCCTGTTACCAGTGGCTGCTGCCAGTGGCGATAAGTCGTGTCTTACCGGGTTGGAC
TCAAGACGATAGTTACCGGATAAGGCGCAGCGGTCGGGCTGAACGGGGGGTTCGTGCACACAGCCCAGCT
TGGAGCGAACGACCTACACCGAACTGAGATACCTACAGCGTGAGCTATGAGAAAGCGCCACGCTTCCCGA
AGGGAGAAAGGCGGACAGGTATCCGGTAAGCGGCAGGGTCGGAACAGGAGAGCGCACGAGGGAGCTTCCA
GGGGGAAACGCCTGGTATCTTTATAGTCCTGTCGGGTTTCGCCACCTCTGACTTGAGCGTCGATTTTTGT
GATGCTCGTCAGGGGGGCGGAGCCTATGGAAAAACGCCAGCAACGCGGCCTTTTTACGGTTCCTGGCCTT
TTGCTGGCCTTTTGCTCACATGT
